Addgene plasmid #51586: pCMV-myc-Rem2 L317G
Purpose: expresses RNAiR myc-tagged Rem2 non-CaM interacting
Depositing lab: Suzanne Paradis. Publication: The GTPase Rem2 regulates synapse development and dendritic morphology. Ghiretti AE, Paradis S. Dev Neurobiol. 2011 May;71(5):374-89. doi: 10.1002/dneu.20868. PubMed 21485012.
Backbone
  Vector backbone: pCMV
  Backbone size w/o insert (bp): 4000
  Vector type: Mammalian Expression
Growth in bacteria
  Bacterial resistance: Ampicillin, 100 μg/mL
  Growth temperature: 37°C
  Growth strain: DH5alpha
  Copy number: Unknown
Gene/Insert
  Gene/Insert name: Rem2
  Species: M. musculus (mouse)
  Insert size (bp): 1000
  Mutation: L317G; silent mutations at shRNA 1 and 2 recognition sites (approx. AA 143-160)
  Entrez Gene: Rem2 (a.k.a. AW411893)
  Promoter: CMV
  Tag / fusion protein: myc (N terminal on backbone)
  Cloning method: Restriction Enzyme; 5′ cloning site EcoRI (unknown if destroyed); 3′ cloning site KpnI (unknown if destroyed)
  Sequencing primers: 5′ GATCCGGTACTAGAGGAACTGAAAAAC; 3′ CATTCTAGTTGTGGTTTGTCC
Terms and licenses: Academic/Nonprofit Terms; Industry Terms: Not Available to Industry
Depositor comments: Please note that the sequence of the myc epitope tag in this plasmid is MQKLISEEDLL, which differs from the standard EQKLISEEDLL. The Rem2 insert in this plasmid contains T13I and T15I mutations when compared to GenBank reference sequence NP_542764.2.
How to cite: pCMV-myc-Rem2 L317G was a gift from Suzanne Paradis (Addgene plasmid # 51586 ; http://n2t.net/addgene:51586 ; RRID:Addgene_51586)
