[The description below was written by a language model from this plasmid's Addgene catalogue record and pLannotate feature annotations shown in this document.]
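Description:
pCMV-myc-Rem2 L317G is a mammalian expression plasmid of about 4.8 kb, built on a pCMV backbone, that drives transient expression of a myc-tagged mutant form of the mouse small GTPase Rem2. In bacteria it is maintained through a high-copy ColE1/pUC-type origin and selected with ampicillin via the β-lactamase gene. The remaining bacterial annotations (lac promoter and operator, CAP site, and fragments of lacI, lacZα, rop and bom) are cloning-vector remnants with no evident role in the construct's function. No mammalian selection marker is annotated.

The expression cassette consists of the human CMV immediate-early enhancer and promoter, followed by a modified SV40 intron that supplies splice donor and acceptor sites, the Rem2 coding sequence of roughly 1 kb cloned between EcoRI and KpnI, and an SV40 polyadenylation signal. An N-terminal myc epitope is supplied by the backbone. The depositor notes that its first residue differs from the standard tag, and it is not separately annotated in the feature table.

The insert carries the L317G substitution, described as rendering Rem2 unable to interact with calmodulin. It also carries silent changes across the recognition sites of two shRNAs (around residues 143–160), which make the transcript RNAi-resistant. T13I and T15I differences from the reference protein are also recorded. This design suits knockdown-and-rescue experiments, in which endogenous Rem2 is depleted by shRNA and replaced with the mutant to test whether calmodulin binding is needed for Rem2's roles in synapse development and dendritic morphology.
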