Features (pLannotate 1.2.2; 16 found; start..end, strand, type, name):
      8..28      -  misc_feature   MCS (fragment): pUC18/19 multiple cloning site
     27..330     +  enhancer       CMV enhancer: human cytomegalovirus immediate early enhancer
    331..534     +  promoter       CMV promoter: human cytomegalovirus (CMV) immediate early promoter
    672..768     +  intron         SV40 intron: modified SV40 intron with splice donor and acceptor sites
    895..1917    +  CDS            Rem2: REM2_MOUSE - Experimental evidence at protein level: Swiss-Prot protein existence level 1. Binds GTP saturably and exhibits a low intrinsic rate of GTP hydrolysis. From Mus musculus (Mouse).
   1943..2077    -  polyA_signal   SV40 poly(A) signal: SV40 polyadenylation signal
   2212..2228    -  protein_bind   lac operator: The lac repressor binds to the lac operator to inhibit transcription in E. coli. This inhibition can be relieved by adding lactose or isopropyl-β-D-thiogalactopyranoside (IPTG). lac repressor encoded by lacI
   2236..2266    -  promoter       lac promoter: promoter for the E. coli lac operon
   2281..2302    -  protein_bind   CAP binding site: CAP binding activates transcription in the presence of cAMP. E. coli catabolite activator protein
   2315..2407    -  CDS            lacI (fragment): lac repressor; lacI; The lac repressor binds to the lac operator to inhibit transcription in E. coli. This inhibition can be relieved by adding lactose or isopropyl-β-D-thiogalactopyranoside (IPTG).
   2590..3178    -  rep_origin     ori: high-copy-number ColE1/pMB1/pBR322/pUC origin of replication
   3349..4209    -  CDS            AmpR: β-lactamase; bla; confers resistance to ampicillin, carbenicillin, and related antibiotics
   4210..4314    -  promoter       AmpR promoter: bla
   4409..4444    +  CDS            rop (fragment): Rop protein, which maintains plasmids at low copy number; rop
   4546..4645    +  misc_feature   bom (fragment): basis of mobility region from pBR322
   4651..2       -  CDS            lacZα (fragment) (across the origin): LacZα fragment of β-galactosidase; lacZ fragment
>Addgene plasmid #51586 | pCMV-myc-Rem2 L317G | depositor full sequence | sequence record 78885 | pCMV-myc-Rem2 L317G sequence 4804 bps
GAGTTCGAGCTTGCATGCCTGCAGGTCGTTACATAACTTACGGTAAATGGCCCGCCTGGCTGACCGCCCA
ACGACCCCCGCCCATTGACGTCAATAATGACGTATGTTCCCATAGTAACGCCAATAGGGACTTTCCATTG
ACGTCAATGGGTGGAGTATTTACGGTAAACTGCCCACTTGGCAGTACATCAAGTGTATCATATGCCAAGT
ACGCCCCCTATTGACGTCAATGACGGTAAATGGCCCGCCTGGCATTATGCCCAGTACATGACCTTATGGG
ACTTTCCTACTTGGCAGTACATCTACGTATTAGTCATCGCTATTACCATGGTGATGCGGTTTTGGCAGTA
CATCAATGGGCGTGGATAGCGGTTTGACTCACGGGGATTTCCAAGTCTCCACCCCATTGACGTCAATGGG
AGTTTGTTTTGGCACCAAAATCAACGGGACTTTCCAAAATGTCGTAACAACTCCGCCCCATTGACGCAAA
TGGGCGGTAGGCGTGTACGGTGGGAGGTCTATATAAGCAGAGCTCGTTTAGTGAACCGTCAGATCGCCTG
GAGACGCCATCCACGCTGTTTTGACCTCCATAGAAGACACCGGGACCGATCCAGCCTCCGGACTCTAGAG
GATCCGGTACTAGAGGAACTGAAAAACCAGAAAGTTAACTGGTAAGTTTAGTCTTTTTGTCTTTTATTTC
AGGTCCCGGATCCGGTGGTGGTGCAAATCAAAGAACTGCTCCTCAGTGGATGTTGCCTTTACTTCTAGGC
CTGTACGGAAGTGTTACTTCTGCTCTAAAAGCTGCGGAATTGTACCCGCGGGCCCACCATGGCATCAATG
CAGAAGCTGATCTCAGAGGAGGACCTGCTTATGGCCATGGAGGCCCGAATTCACATGCACACGGACCTTG
ACACCGACATGGACATGGACATAGAAATCGTAGCACTTTGTTCTTCCAGCAGCCGCCAGGCCTCCCCACT
GGGGACACCCACACCAGAAGCAGATACTACACTTCTGAAACAGAAGCCAGAGAAACTGTTAGCAGAGTTG
GACCTGAGCGGGCCTCCTCCTGCTCCTGGGGTCCCCAGACGAAGAGGAAGCATGCCCGTGCCCTACAAAC
ACCAGCTGCGGCGGGCCCAAGCTGTAGATGAACTTGACTGGCCACCCCAGGCCTCCCCCTCTGGCTCCTC
TGACTCCTTGGGCTCAGGGGAGGCAGCCCTTACCCAAAAAGATGGCGTCTTTAAGGTCATGCTCGTGGGG
GAGAGTGGCGTGGGCAAGAGCACTCTAGCGGGCACTTTTGGAGGTCTCCAGGGAGACCATGCTCACGAGA
TGGAAAATTCCGAGGACACCTATGAGAGGCGAATTATGGTGGACAAAGAAGAAGTGACTTTAATTGTTTA
TGACATCTGGGAACAGGGAGATGCAGGAGGATGGCTGCAGGATCACTGCCTTCAGACGGGGGATGCCTTT
CTCATCGTCTTCTCAGTGACAGATCGACGAAGCTTCTCTAAAGTTCCAGAAACCCTTCTTCGGCTCCGGG
CTGGGAGGCCCCACCATGACCTACCTGTCATCCTTGTTGGAAATAAGAGTGACCTGGCCCGCTCCCGGGA
GGTATCACTGGAGGAGGGTCGCCATCTGGCTGGGACGCTGAGCTGCAAGCACATCGAGACGTCGGCCGCT
CTCCACCACAACACTCGTGAGCTCTTCGAGGGTGCTGTGCGTCAGATCAGGCTGCGGCGGGGCCGGGGTC
ATGCCGGGGGCCAGCGACCCGAACCTAGCAGCCCGGACGGCCCCGCGCCGCCTACGCGCCGTGAGAGCCT
CACCAAGAAAGCTAAGCGCTTCGGCGCCAACCTGGTGCCGCGCAACGCTAAGTTCTTCAAGCAACGCTCC
AGGTCATGTCACGACCTCTCTGTGCTCTGACTCGAGGTACCGCGGCCGCGGGGATCCAGACATGATAAGA
TACATTGATGAGTTTGGACAAACCACAACTAGAATGCAGTGAAAAAAATGCTTTATTTGTGAAATTTGTG
ATGCTATTGCTTTATTTGTAACCATTATAAGCTGCAATAAACAAGTTAACAACAACAATTGCATTCATTT
TATGTTTCAGGTTCAGGGGGAGGTGTGGGAGGTTTTTTCGGATCCTCTAGAGTCGATCTGCAGGCATGCT
AGCTTGGCGTAATCATGGTCATAGCTGTTTCCTGTGTGAAATTGTTATCCGCTCACAATTCCACACAACA
TACGAGCCGGAAGCATAAAGTGTAAAGCCTGGGGTGCCTAATGAGTGAGCTAACTCACATTAATTGCGTT
GCGCTCACTGCCCGCTTTCCAGTCGGGAAACCTGTCGTGCCAGCTGCATTAATGAATCGGCCAACGCGCG
GGGAGAGGCGGTTTGCGTATTGGGCGCTCTTCCGCTTCCTCGCTCACTGACTCGCTGCGCTCGGTCGTTC
GGCTGCGGCGAGCGGTATCAGCTCACTCAAAGGCGGTAATACGGTTATCCACAGAATCAGGGGATAACGC
AGGAAAGAACATGTGAGCAAAAGGCCAGCAAAAGGCCAGGAACCGTAAAAAGGCCGCGTTGCTGGCGTTT
TTCCATAGGCTCCGCCCCCCTGACGAGCATCACAAAAATCGACGCTCAAGTCAGAGGTGGCGAAACCCGA
CAGGACTATAAAGATACCAGGCGTTTCCCCCTGGAAGCTCCCTCGTGCGCTCTCCTGTTCCGACCCTGCC
GCTTACCGGATACCTGTCCGCCTTTCTCCCTTCGGGAAGCGTGGCGCTTTCTCATAGCTCACGCTGTAGG
TATCTCAGTTCGGTGTAGGTCGTTCGCTCCAAGCTGGGCTGTGTGCACGAACCCCCCGTTCAGCCCGACC
GCTGCGCCTTATCCGGTAACTATCGTCTTGAGTCCAACCCGGTAAGACACGACTTATCGCCACTGGCAGC
AGCCACTGGTAACAGGATTAGCAGAGCGAGGTATGTAGGCGGTGCTACAGAGTTCTTGAAGTGGTGGCCT
AACTACGGCTACACTAGAAGGACAGTATTTGGTATCTGCGCTCTGCTGAAGCCAGTTACCTTCGGAAAAA
GAGTTGGTAGCTCTTGATCCGGCAAACAAACCACCGCTGGTAGCGGTGGTTTTTTTGTTTGCAAGCAGCA
GATTACGCGCAGAAAAAAAGGATCTCAAGAAGATCCTTTGATCTTTTCTACGGGGTCTGACGCTCAGTGG
AACGAAAACTCACGTTAAGGGATTTTGGTCATGAGATTATCAAAAAGGATCTTCACCTAGATCCTTTTAA
ATTAAAAATGAAGTTTTAAATCAATCTAAAGTATATATGAGTAAACTTGGTCTGACAGTTACCAATGCTT
AATCAGTGAGGCACCTATCTCAGCGATCTGTCTATTTCGTTCATCCATAGTTGCCTGACTCCCCGTCGTG
TAGATAACTACGATACGGGAGGGCTTACCATCTGGCCCCAGTGCTGCAATGATACCGCGAGACCCACGCT
CACCGGCTCCAGATTTATCAGCAATAAACCAGCCAGCCGGAAGGGCCGAGCGCAGAAGTGGTCCTGCAAC
TTTATCCGCCTCCATCCAGTCTATTAATTGTTGCCGGGAAGCTAGAGTAAGTAGTTCGCCAGTTAATAGT
TTGCGCAACGTTGTTGCCATTGCTACAGGCATCGTGGTGTCACGCTCGTCGTTTGGTATGGCTTCATTCA
GCTCCGGTTCCCAACGATCAAGGCGAGTTACATGATCCCCCATGTTGTGCAAAAAAGCGGTTAGCTCCTT
CGGTCCTCCGATCGTTGTCAGAAGTAAGTTGGCCGCAGTGTTATCACTCATGGTTATGGCAGCACTGCAT
AATTCTCTTACTGTCATGCCATCCGTAAGATGCTTTTCTGTGACTGGTGAGTACTCAACCAAGTCATTCT
GAGAATAGTGTATGCGGCGACCGAGTTGCTCTTGCCCGGCGTCAATACGGGATAATACCGCGCCACATAG
CAGAACTTTAAAAGTGCTCATCATTGGAAAACGTTCTTCGGGGCGAAAACTCTCAAGGATCTTACCGCTG
TTGAGATCCAGTTCGATGTAACCCACTCGTGCACCCAACTGATCTTCAGCATCTTTTACTTTCACCAGCG
TTTCTGGGTGAGCAAAAACAGGAAGGCAAAATGCCGCAAAAAAGGGAATAAGGGCGACACGGAAATGTTG
AATACTCATACTCTTCCTTTTTCAATATTATTGAAGCATTTATCAGGGTTATTGTCTCATGAGCGGATAC
ATATTTGAATGTATTTAGAAAAATAAACAAATAGGGGTTCCGCGCACATTTCCCCGAAAAGTGCCACCTG
ACGTCTAAGAAACCATTATTATCATGACATTAACCTATAAAAATAGGCGTATCACGAGGCCCTTTCGTCT
CGCGCGTTTCGGTGATGACGGTGAAAACCTCTGACACATGCAGCTCCCGGAGACGGTCACAGCTTGTCTG
TAAGCGGATGCCGGGAGCAGACAAGCCCGTCAGGGCGCGTCAGCGGGTGTTGGCGGGTGTCGGGGCTGGC
TTAACTATGCGGCATCAGAGCAGATTGTACTGAGAGTGCACCATATGCGGTGTGAAATACCGCACAGATG
CGTAAGGAGAAAATACCGCATCAGGCGCCATTCGCCATTCAGGCTGCGCAACTGTTGGGAAGGGCGATCG
GTGCGGGCCTCTTCGCTATTACGCCAGCTGGCGAAAGGGGGATGTGCTGCAAGGCGATTAAGTTGGGTAA
CGCCAGGGTTTTCCCAGTCACGACGTTGTAAAACGACGGCCAGT
