>Addgene plasmid #51586 | pCMV-myc-Rem2 L317G | addgene partial sequence | sequence record 81086 | CMV-F 5'-CGCAAATGGGCGGTAGGCGTG-3'
GCAGAGCTCGTTTAGTGAACCGTCAGATCGCCTGGAGACGCCATCCACGCTGTTTTGACCTCCATAGAAG
ACACCGGGACCGATCCAGCCTCCGGACTCTAGAGGATCCGGTACTAGAGGAACTGAAAAACCAGAAAGTT
AACTGGTAAGTTTAGTCTTTTTGTCTTTTATTTCAGGTCCCGGATCCGGTGGTGGTGCAAATCAAAGAAC
TGCTCCTCAGTGGATGTTGCCTTTACTTCTAGGCCTGTACGGAAGTGTTACTTCTGCTCTAAAAGCTGCG
GAATTGTACCCGCGGGCCCACCATGGCATCAATGCAGAAGCTGATCTCAGAGGAGGACCTGCTTATGGCC
ATGGAGGCCCGAATTCACATGCACACGGACCTTGACACCGACATGGACATGGACATAGAAATCGTAGCAC
TTTGTTCTTCCAGCAGCCGCCAGGCCTCCCCACTGGGGACACCCACACCAGAAGCAGATACTACACTTCT
GAAACAGAAGCCAGAGAAACTGTTAGCAGAGTTGGACCTGAGCGGGCCTCCTCCTGCTCCTGGGGTCCCC
AGACGAAGAGGAAGCATGCCCGTGCCCTACAAACACCAGCTGCGGCGGGCCCAAGCTGTAGATGAACTTG
ACTGGCCACCCCAGGCCTCCCCCTCTGGCTCCTCTGACTCCTTGGGCTCAGGGGAGGCAGCCCTTACCCA
AAAAGATGGCGTCTTTAAGGTCATGCTCGTGGGGGAGAGTGGCGTGGGCAAGAGCACTCTAGCGGGCACT
TTTGGAGGTCTCCAGGGAGACCATGCTCACGAGATGGAAAATTCCGAGGACACCTATGAGAGGCGAATTA
TGGTGGACAAAGAAGAAGTGACTTTAATTGTTTATGACATCTGGGAACAGGGAGATGCAGGAGGATGGCT
GCAGGATCACTGCCTTCAGACGGGGGATGCCTTTCTCATCGTCTTCTCAGTGACAGATCGACGAAGCTTC
TCTAAAGTTCCAGAAACC
