>Addgene plasmid #51586 | pCMV-myc-Rem2 L317G | addgene partial sequence | sequence record 81261 | EBV-rev 5'-GTGGTTTGTCCAAACTCATC-3'
CGCGGCCGCGGTACCTCGAGTCAGAGCACAGAGAGGTCGTGACATGACCTGGAGCGTTGCTTGAAGAACT
TAGCGTTGCGCGGCACCAGGTTGGCGCCGAAGCGCTTAGCTTTCTTGGTGAGGCTCTCACGGCGCGTAGG
CGGCGCGGGGCCGTCCGGGCTGCTAGGTTCGGGTCGCTGGCCCCCGGCATGACCCCGGCCCCGCCGCAGC
CTGATCTGACGCACAGCACCCTCGAAGAGCTCACGAGTGTTGTGGTGGAGAGCGGCCGACGTCTCGATGT
GCTTGCAGCTCAGCGTCCCAGCCAGATGGCGACCCTCCTCCAGTGATACCTCCCGGGAGCGGGCCAGGTC
ACTCTTATTTCCAACAAGGATGACAGGTAGGTCATGGTGGGGCCTCCCAGCCCGGAGCCGAAGAAGGGTT
TCTGGAACTTTAGAGAAGCTTCGTCGATCTGTCACTGAGAAGACGATGAGAAAGGCATCCCCCGTCTGAA
GGCAGTGATCCTGCAGCCATCCTCCTGCATCTCCCTGTTCCCAGATGTCATAAACAATTAAAGTCACTTC
TTCTTTGTCCACCATAATTCGCCTCTCATAGGTGTCCTCGGAATTTTCCATCTCGTGAGCATGGTCTCCC
TGGAGACCTCCAAAAGTGCCCGCTAGAGTGCTCTTGCCCACGCCACTCTCCCCCACGAGCATGACCTTAA
AGACGCCATCTTTTTGGGTAAGGGCTGCCTCCCCTGAGCCCAAGGAGTCAGAGGAGCCAGAGGGGGAGGC
CTGGGGTGGCCAGTCAAGTTCATCTACAGCTTGGGCCCGCCGCAGCTGGTGTTTGTAGGGCACGGGCATG
CTTCCTCTTCGTCTGGGGACCCCAGGAGCAGGAGGAGGCCCGCTCAGGTCCAACTCTGCTAACAGTTTCT
CTGGCTTCTGTTTCAGAAGTGTAGTATCTGCTTCTG
